>Addgene plasmid #229629 | pAAV.RMacL5ET-03.EGFP.BCB1.WPRE | addgene full sequence | sequence record 461585 | Addgene NGS Result
CTGCGCGCTCGCTCGCTCACTGAGGCCGCCCGGGCAAAGCCCGGGCGTCGGGCGACCTTTGGTCGCCCGG
CCTCAGTGAGCGAGCGAGCGCGCAGAGAGGGAGTGGCCAACTCCATCACTAGGGGTTCCTTGTAGTTAAT
GATTAACCCGCCATGCTACTTATCTACGTAGCCATGCTCTAGGAAGATCGGAATTCGATTTGGGGTAGAA
ATTAGAGGCCGGATCAGGTGCCAGTGACCCAAGGCTTCTACTTACCTCATCATCAAAGTGCTTTGGAGAG
AACAGAACAACCGCTAGCTATATATAAAATGGGAAATGTATTATTGCTTCAGTAAGTCTGGAACATAATC
AAATGGAATTGTAATGAAGAAACTGCAGGTCTGCTTTTAAAATAACTCAATCATAAATTGGACAGTTCCT
TCTATTTAAAGATGTGACTTCATTTCACATTTGTCTTTGGGAAACATTTTGGGTCTGCATGGTATCTCTC
TTGCTTTTATGATTTCATGACTGCCTTTTTCCCCCGGGCCTCAGATCCCTGGTGGTAACTAATGAGTATC
TGCTGCAGCAGCTGAATAAGGAGCCAAAAGGTTATTCTGGGAAAGCGCTCCTGCCTCCTGAGAAGGGTCA
TCATCTGGGGAGATCATCGCCCTTTGGGAAAAGCACATTGTCTTCCTCCTCACCAGTGGCACATGACTCC
TAGTTTCCATGCTCTAGCCTGCAGGCAGGAACATCCAAACTGAGCAGCCGGGGTCCCCCCCACCCCCCAC
CCCGCCCCACGCGGCAACTTTGAGCCTGTGCTGGGACAGAGCCTCTAGTTCCTAAATTAGTCCATGAGGT
CAGAGGCAGCACTGCCATTGTAACGCGATTGGAGAGGATCACGTCACCGGACACGCCCCCAGGCATCTCC
CTGGGTCTCCTAAACTTGGCGGGGAGAAGTTTTAGCCCTTAAGTTTTAGCCTTTAACCCCCATATTCAGA
ACTGTGCGAGTTGGCGAAACCCCACAAATCACAACAAACTGTACACAACACCGAGCTAGAGGTGATCTTT
CTTGTCCATTCCACACAGGCCTTAGTAATGCGTCGCCATAGCAACAGTGTCACTAGTAGCACCAGCACTT
CCCCACACCCTCCCCCTCAGGAATCCGTACTCTCCAGTGAACCCCAGAAACCTCTGGAGAGTTCTGGACA
AGGGCGGAACCCACAACTCCGATTACTCAAGGGAGGCGGGGAAGCTCCACCAGACGCGAAACTGCTGGAA
GATTCCTGGCCCCAAGGCCTCCTCCGGCTCGCTGATTGGCCCAGCGGAGAGTGGGCGGGGCCGGTGAAGA
CTCCTTAAAGGCGCAGGGCGGCGAGCAGGTCACCAGACGCTGACAGCTACTCAGAACCAAATCTGGTTCC
ATCCAGAGACAAGCGAAGACAAGAGAAGCAGAGCGAGCGGCGCGTTCCCGATCCTCGGCCAGGACCAGCC
TTCCCCAGAGCATCCCTGCCGCGGAGCGCAACCTTCCCAGGAGCATCCCTGCCGCGGAGCGCAACTTTCC
CCGGAGCATCCACGCCGCGGAGCGCAGCCTTCCAGAAGCAGAGCGCGGCGCCGCTAGCGCCACCATGGTG
AGCAAGGGCGAGGAGCTGTTCACCGGGGTGGTGCCCATCCTGGTCGAGCTGGACGGCGACGTAAACGGCC
ACAAGTTCAGCGTGTCCGGCGAGGGCGAGGGCGATGCCACCTACGGCAAGCTGACCCTGAAGTTCATCTG
CACCACCGGCAAGCTGCCCGTGCCCTGGCCCACCCTCGTGACCACCCTGACCTACGGCGTGCAGTGCTTC
AGCCGCTACCCCGACCACATGAAGCAGCACGACTTCTTCAAGTCCGCCATGCCCGAAGGCTACGTCCAGG
AGCGCACCATCTTCTTCAAGGACGACGGCAACTACAAGACCCGCGCCGAGGTGAAGTTCGAGGGCGACAC
CCTGGTGAACCGCATCGAGCTGAAGGGCATCGACTTCAAGGAGGACGGCAACATCCTGGGGCACAAGCTG
GAGTACAACTACAACAGCCACAACGTCTATATCATGGCCGACAAGCAGAAGAACGGCATCAAGGTGAACT
TCAAGATCCGCCACAACATCGAGGACGGCAGCGTGCAGCTCGCCGACCACTACCAGCAGAACACCCCCAT
CGGCGACGGCCCCGTGCTGCTGCCCGACAACCACTACCTGAGCACCCAGTCCGCCCTGAGCAAAGACCCC
AACGAGAAGCGCGATCACATGGTCCTGCTGGAGTTCGTGACCGCCGCCGGGATCACTCTCGGCATGGACG
AGCTGTACAAGTAAGTTTAAACACAGGGTTAATCATTAACTACAGATACTTCGATGGTCCAACCATTCAG
CTTACTAGCCTCGAATAATGAGAGAAGTGGTCAATATAGAATGGAATCGCCTAATGCAGATGATGAACCT
TCCAACCTGCGAAGACGGATCGACCATAAGGTAATGAGCGATGACCTATATGGACCACCAGTCGTAGCAA
GAATTGGTTACACAGTATGCAGTGTGGTCACTCTGTGCGTATAAGACGCTCCAACTATAACAGTCCGGTC
AGGTTGAGGATTCGGATACTACCTCAGATGTAAGAAGAGATGAACAACGTAGCTAACTGATAAGGTCTAG
CGAGTTGAAGGAGTATCTTCTTGGTTCGTGATTGCAGTTAAAGATGCACCAGCGACTAACCTTGAACATG
TGAGCCTGTTGGAGAGCTTCTGCAATACTCACTGAACGCATAGGTCGCCAATATCGTCGTGTCGAGCGTA
CTTGAGCTTCGTATCGGTTCAGGTCAGCCAACGTGTTCGCAACCTGTACCCAACGATCTTCAGGAGCGGC
CGCGATCGCTCAACCTCTGGATTACAAAATTTGTGAAAGATTGACTGGTATTCTTAACTATGTTGCTCCT
TTTACGCTATGTGGATACGCTGCTTTAATGCCTTTGTATCATGCTATTGCTTCCCGTATGGCTTTCATTT
TCTCCTCCTTGTATAAATCCTGGTTGCTGTCTCTTTATGAGGAGTTGTGGCCCGTTGTCAGGCAACGTGG
CGTGGTGTGCACTGTGTTTGCTGACGCAACCCCCACTGGTTGGGGCATTGCCACCACCTGTCAGCTCCTT
TCCGGGACTTTCGCTTTCCCCCTCCCTATTGCCACGGCGGAACTCATCGCCGCCTGCCTTGCCCGCTGCT
GGACAGGGGCTCGGCTGTTGGGCACTGACAATTCCGTGGTGTTGTCGGGGAAATCATCGTCCTTTCCTTG
GCTGCTCGCCTGTGTTGCCACCTGGATTCTGCGCGGGACGTCCTTCTGCTACGTCCCTTCGGCCCTCAAT
CCAGCGGACCTTCCTTCCCGCGGCCTGCTGCCGGCTCTGCGGCCTCTTCCGCGTCTTCGCCTTCGCCCTC
AGACGAGTCGGATCTCCCTTTGGGCCGCCTCCCCGCGATCGCAGACATGATAAGATACATTGATGAGTTT
GGACAAACCACAACTAGAATGCAGTGAAAAAAATGCTTTATTTGTGAAATTTGTGATGCTATTGCTTTAT
TTGTAACCATTATAAGCTGCAATAAACAAGTTAACAACAACAATTGCATTCATTTTATGTTTCAGGTTCA
GGGGGAGATGTGGGAGGTTTTTTAAAGCAAGTAAAACCTCTACAAATGTGGTAGTCGAAATTCCCGATAA
GGATCTTCCTAGAGCATGGCTACGTAGATAAGTAGCATGGCGGGTTAATCATTAACTACAAGGAACCCCT
AGTGATGGAGTTGGCCACTCCCTCTCTGCGCGCTCGCTCGCTCACTGAGGCCGGGCGACCAAAGGTCGCC
CGACGCCCGGGCTTTGCCCGGGCGGCCTCAGTGAGCGAGCGAGCGCGCAGCCTTAATTAACCTAATTCAC
TGGCCGTCGTTTTACAACGTCGTGACTGGGAAAACCCTGGCGTTACCCAACTTAATCGCCTTGCAGCACA
TCCCCCTTTCGCCAGCTGGCGTAATAGCGAAGAGGCCCGCACCGATCGCCCTTCCCAACAGTTGCGCAGC
CTGAATGGCGAATGGG
[124 nt withheld, positions 4077-4200]
C
[91 nt withheld, positions 4202-4292]
A
[49 nt withheld, positions 4294-4342]
CCTTTGACGTTGGAGTCCACGTTCTTT
[37 nt withheld, positions 4370-4406]
ACCCTATCTCGGTCTATTCTTTTGATTTATAAGGGATTTTGCCGATTTCGGCCTATTGGTTAAAAAATGA
GCTGATTTAACAAAAATTTAACGCGAATTTTAACAAAATATTAACGCTTACAATTTAGGTGGCACTTTTC
GGGGAAATGTGCGCGGAACCCCTATTTGTTTATTTTTCTAAATACATTCAAATATGTATCCGCTCATGAG
ACAATAACCCTGATAAATGCTTCAATAATATTGAAAAAGGAAGAGTATGAGTATTCAACATTTCCGTGTC
GCCCTTATTCCCTTTTTTGCGGCATTTTGCCTTCCTGTTTTTGCTCACCCAGAAACGCTGGTGAAAGTAA
AAGATGCTGAAGATCAGTTGGGTGCACGAGTGGGTTACATCGAACTGGATCTCAACAGCGGTAAGATCCT
TGAGAGTTTTCGCCCCGAAGAACGTTTTCCAATGATGAGCACTTTTAAAGTTCTGCTATGTGGCGCGGTA
TTATCCCGTATTGACGCCGGGCAAGAGCAACTCGGTCGCCGCATACACTATTCTCAGAATGACTTGGTTG
AGTACTCACCAGTCACAGAAAAGCATCTTACGGATGGCATGACAGTAAGAGAATTATGCAGTGCTGCCAT
AACCATGAGTGATAACACTGCGGCCAACTTACTTCTGACAACGATCGGAGGACCGAAGGAGCTAACCGCT
TTTTTGCACAACATGGGGGATCATGTAACTCGCCTTGATCGTTGGGAACCGGAGCTGAATGAAGCCATAC
CAAACGACGAGCGTGACACCACGATGCCTGTAGCAATGGCAACAACGTTGCGCAAACTATTAACTGGCGA
ACTACTTACTCTAGCTTCCCGGCAACAATTAATAGACTGGATGGAGGCGGATAAAGTTGCAGGACCACTT
CTGCGCTCGGCCCTTCCGGCTGGCTGGTTTATTGCTGATAAATCTGGAGCCGGTGAGCGTGGGTCTCGCG
GTATCATTGCAGCACTGGGGCCAGATGGTAAGCCCTCCCGTATCGTAGTTATCTACACGACGGGGAGTCA
GGCAACTATGGATGAACGAAATAGACAGATCGCTGAGATAGGTGCCTCACTGATTAAGCATTGGTAACTG
TCAGACCAAGTTTACTCATATATACTTTAGATTGATTTAAAACTTCATTTTTAATTTAAAAGGATCTAGG
TGAAGATCCTTTTTGATAATCTCATGACCAAAATCCCTTAACGTGAGTTTTCGTTCCACTGAGCGTCAGA
CCCCGTAGAAAAGATCAAAGGATCTTCTTGAGATCCTTTTTTTCTGCGCGTAATCTGCTGCTTGCAAACA
AAAAAACCACCGCTACCAGCGGTGGTTTGTTTGCCGGATCAAGAGCTACCAACTCTTTTTCCGAAGGTAA
CTGGCTTCAGCAGAGCGCAGATACCAAATACTGTTCTTCTAGTGTAGCCGTAGTTAGGCCACCACTTCAA
GAACTCTGTAGCACCGCCTACATACCTCGCTCTGCTAATCCTGTTACCAGTGGCTGCTGCCAGTGGCGAT
AAGTCGTGTCTTACCGGGTTGGACTCAAGACGATAGTTACCGGATAAGGCGCAGCGGTCGGGCTGAACGG
GGGGTTCGTGCACACAGCCCAGCTTGGAGCGAACGACCTACACCGAACTGAGATACCTACAGCGTGAGCT
ATGAGAAAGCGCCACGCTTCCCGAAGGGAGAAAGGCGGACAGGTATCCGGTAAGCGGCAGGGTCGGAACA
GGAGAGCGCACGAGGGAGCTTCCAGGGGGAAACGCCTGGTATCTTTATAGTCCTGTCGGGTTTCGCCACC
TCTGACTTGAGCGTCGATTTTTGTGATGCTCGTCAGGGGGGCGGAGCCTATGGAAAAACGCCAGCAACGC
GGCCTTTTTACGGTTCCTGGCCTTTTGCTGGCCTTTTGCTCACATGTTCTTTCCTGCGTTATCCCCTGAT
TCTGTGGATAACCGTATTACCGCCTTTGAGTGAGCTGATACCGCTCGCCGCAGCCGAACGACCGAGCGCA
GCGAGTCAGTGAGCGAGGAAGCGGAAGAGCGCCCAATACGCAAACCGCCTCTCCCCGCGCGTTGGCCGAT
TCATTAATGCAGCTGGCACGACAGGTTTCCCGACTGGAAAGCGGGCAGTGAGCGCAACGCAATTAATGTG
AGTTAGCTCACTCATTAGGCACCCCAGGCTTTACACTTTATGCTTCCGGCTCGTATGTTGTGTGGAATTG
TGAGCGGATAACAATTTCACACAGGAAACAGCTATGACCATGATTACGCCAGATTTAATTAAGGCCTTAA
TTAGG
Features (pLannotate 1.2.2; 16 found; start..end, strand, type, name):
    533..700     +  CDS            LRRC36 (fragment): LRC36_HUMAN - Also known as RORBP70. Experimental evidence at protein level: Swiss-Prot protein existence level 1. From Homo sapiens (Human).
   1605..2324    +  CDS            EGFP: the original enhanced GFP (Yang et al., 1996) mammalian codon-optimized
   2880..3466    +  misc_feature   WPRE: woodchuck hepatitis virus posttranscriptional regulatory element
   3481..3602    -  polyA_signal   SV40 poly(A) signal: SV40 polyadenylation signal
   3625..3693    -  CDS            large T antigen (fragment): large T antigen from SV40 (simian virus 40)
   3771..3901    +  repeat_region  AAV2 ITR (fragment): inverted terminal repeat of adeno-associated virus serotype 2 inverted
   3915..4072    +  CDS            lacZα (fragment): LacZα fragment of β-galactosidase; lacZ fragment
   4077..4505    +  rep_origin     f1 ori (sequence partly withheld): f1 bacteriophage origin of replication; arrow indicates direction of (+) strand synthesis
   4558..4662    +  promoter       AmpR promoter: bla
   4663..5523    +  CDS            AmpR: β-lactamase; bla; confers resistance to ampicillin, carbenicillin, and related antibiotics
   5694..6282    +  rep_origin     ori: high-copy-number ColE1/pMB1/pBR322/pUC origin of replication
   6465..6557    +  CDS            lacI (fragment): lac repressor; lacI; The lac repressor binds to the lac operator to inhibit transcription in E. coli. This inhibition can be relieved by adding lactose or isopropyl-β-D-thiogalactopyranoside (IPTG).
   6570..6591    +  protein_bind   CAP binding site: CAP binding activates transcription in the presence of cAMP. E. coli catabolite activator protein
   6606..6636    +  promoter       lac promoter: promoter for the E. coli lac operon
   6644..6660    +  protein_bind   lac operator: The lac repressor binds to the lac operator to inhibit transcription in E. coli. This inhibition can be relieved by adding lactose or isopropyl-β-D-thiogalactopyranoside (IPTG). lac repressor encoded by lacI
   6721..130     -  repeat_region  AAV2 ITR (fragment) (across the origin): inverted terminal repeat of adeno-associated virus serotype 2 inverted
