[The description below was written by a language model from this plasmid's Addgene catalogue record and pLannotate feature annotations shown in this document.]
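Description:
pAAV.RMacL5ET-03.EGFP.BCB1.WPRE is an adeno-associated virus transfer plasmid built on the pEMS2115 backbone and catalogued as a mammalian expression vector. Its purpose is to use a candidate enhancer, RMacL5ET-03, to direct transgene expression to layer 5 extratelencephalic projection neurons. The associated work concerns enhancers identified by machine learning in the rhesus macaque genome, although the insert itself is recorded as synthetic and was assembled by Gibson cloning. In bacteria the roughly 6.7 kb plasmid replicates from a high-copy ColE1/pUC-type origin and is selected with ampicillin through the bla gene. An f1 origin and remnants of a lac promoter/operator and lacZα region are carried over from the cloning backbone. A recombination-deficient growth strain is listed, which is consistent with the need to keep the ITR repeats stable.

The payload lies between two AAV2 inverted terminal repeats, which are the cis elements needed for replication and packaging of the genome into AAV particles. Downstream of the first ITR is a largely unannotated stretch of about 1.5 kb that presumably holds the enhancer and any minimal promoter. The record does not name a promoter. The only hit in this region is a short match to human LRRC36, most likely an incidental similarity within genomic-derived sequence. This is followed by the EGFP reporter and then an unannotated gap of roughly 550 bp. That gap may contain the "BCB1" element, possibly a barcode, though the record does not define it. A WPRE to boost transcript stability and expression, and an SV40 polyadenylation signal, complete the cassette. The construct serves as a fluorescent reporter for testing or exploiting cell-type-specific enhancer activity after AAV delivery to the brain.
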