Addgene plasmid #229629: pAAV.RMacL5ET-03.EGFP.BCB1.WPRE
Purpose: L5 extratelencephalic projection neuron Enhancer to drive transgene expression
Depositing lab: William Stauffer. Depositing organization: University of Pittsburgh (University, School of Medicine, and Cancer Institute). Publication: Machine learning identification of enhancers in the rhesus macaque genome. He J, Phan BN, Kerkhoff WG, Alikaya A, Hong T, Brull OR, Fredericks JM, Sedorovitz M, Srinivasan C, Leone MJ, Wirfel OM, Brown A, Dauby S, Tittle RK, Lin MK, Hooks BM, Bostan AC, Gharbawie OA, Byrne LC, Pfenning AR, Stauffer WR. Neuron. 2025 May 21;113(10):1548-1561.e8. doi: 10.1016/j.neuron.2025.04.030. PubMed 40403706.
Backbone
  Vector backbone: pEMS2115 (Addgene Plasmid #49140)
  Vector type: Mammalian Expression
Growth in bacteria
  Bacterial resistance: Ampicillin, 100 μg/mL
  Growth temperature: 37°C
  Growth strain: NEB Stable
  Copy number: High Copy
Gene/Insert
  Gene/Insert name: RMacL5ET-03.EGFP.BCB1
  Species: Synthetic
  Cloning method: Gibson Cloning
Terms and licenses: Academic/Nonprofit Terms; Industry Terms: Not Available to Industry
Depositor comments: Please visit https://doi.org/10.1101/2024.12.01.626253 for bioRxiv preprint.
How to cite: pAAV.RMacL5ET-03.EGFP.BCB1.WPRE was a gift from William Stauffer (Addgene plasmid # 229629 ; http://n2t.net/addgene:229629 ; RRID:Addgene_229629)
